Addgene plasmid #247411: cwby0061
Purpose: GGA cloning AGGA-HALC3_919-GS-promoter-ccdb-TTCC-SNAC-6xhis
Depositing lab: David Baker. Publication: Accelerating protein design by scaling experimental characterization. Qian J, Milles LF, Wicky BIM, Ragotte RJ, Motmaen A, Borst AJ, Skotheim R, Ols S, Coventry B, Li X, Kibler RD, Goreshnik I, Exposit M, Lore K, Stewart L, Baker D. Nat Commun. 2026 Aug 20;17(1):9945. doi: 10.1038/s41467-026-76740-9. PubMed 42754580.
Backbone
  Vector backbone: pET29
  Vector type: Bacterial Expression
Growth in bacteria
  Bacterial resistance: Kanamycin, 50 μg/mL
  Growth temperature: 37°C
  Growth strain: NEB Stable
  Copy number: Unknown
Gene/Insert
  Gene/Insert name: ccdb
  Species: Synthetic
  Promoter: T7
  Cloning method: Golden Gate
Terms and licenses: Academic/Nonprofit Terms; Industry Terms: Not Available to Industry
Depositor comments: Please visit https://doi.org/10.1101/2025.08.05.668824 for bioRxiv preprint.
How to cite: cwby0061 was a gift from David Baker (Addgene plasmid # 247411 ; http://n2t.net/addgene:247411 ; RRID:Addgene_247411)
