[The description below was written by a language model from this plasmid's Addgene catalogue record and pLannotate feature annotations shown in this document.]
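Description:
cwby0061 is a pET29-based bacterial expression plasmid built as a Golden Gate assembly (GGA) destination vector for cloning and expressing synthetic, designed proteins in E. coli. The backbone carries the usual pET elements: a ColE1/pBR322-type origin with the bom site and rop gene, an f1 origin, a kanamycin resistance gene (aph(3')-Ia) for selection, and a lacI repressor cassette. Short fragments annotated as tetracycline resistance sequence are pBR322-derived backbone remnants rather than functional markers.

The expression unit runs from a T7 promoter with an adjacent lac operator and the T7 gene 10 ribosome binding site to a T7 terminator, so transcription depends on T7 RNA polymerase and is IPTG-inducible. According to the stated purpose, the cloning region is arranged as an AGGA overhang, a fusion partner named HALC3_919, a GS linker, and then a stuffer containing its own promoter and the ccdB toxin gene, followed by a TTCC overhang, a SNAC tag and a 6xHis tag. The feature table confirms an intact ccdB coding sequence preceded by a ccdA fragment, with a His tag just downstream. The HALC3_919 segment is not itself annotated, and small hits to a gp41 peptide and a SET1 tag are probably incidental matches. The record does not describe what HALC3_919 is.

During Golden Gate cloning an insert with matching overhangs replaces the ccdB cassette. Because CcdB poisons DNA gyrase, uncut parental plasmid is counter-selected in standard sensitive strains. The product would be an in-frame fusion carrying a C-terminal His tag for affinity purification, with the SNAC sequence generally allowing chemical, nickel-assisted tag removal. The associated work concerns scaling up experimental characterization of designed proteins.
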