Features (pLannotate 1.2.2; 21 found; start..end, strand, type, name):
    286..304     +  promoter       T7 promoter: promoter for bacteriophage T7 RNA polymerase
    305..329     +  protein_bind   lac operator: The lac repressor binds to the lac operator to inhibit transcription in E. coli. This inhibition can be relieved by adding lactose or isopropyl-β-D-thiogalactopyranoside (IPTG). lac repressor encoded by lacI
    344..366     +  RBS            RBS: efficient ribosome binding site from bacteriophage T7 gene 10 (Olins and Rangwala, 1989)
    421..439     +  CDS            gp41 peptide (fragment): antigenic peptide corresponding to amino acids 655 to 669 of the HIV envelope protein gp41 (Lutje Hulsik et al., 2013) recognized by the 2H10 single-chain llama nanobody
    594..665     +  CDS            ccdA (fragment): CCDA_ECO57 - Also known as H, letA. Experimental evidence at protein level: Swiss-Prot protein existence level 1. Antitoxin component of a type II toxin-antitoxin (TA) system which inhibits the post-segregational killing (PSK) of plasmid-free cells, also referred to as a plasmid addiction system. Binds to and blocks the activity of CcdB; will also remove bound CcdB protein from the CcdB-GyrA complex by forming a CcdA-CcdB complex, a process termed rejuvenation. Functions as a transcriptional corepressor for the ccdAB operon, repression also requires CcdB (By similarity). From Escherichia coli
    699..1001    +  CDS            ccdB: CCDB_ECOLI - Also known as G, letB, letD. Experimental evidence at protein level: Swiss-Prot protein existence level 1. Toxic component of a type II toxin-antitoxin (TA) system, functioning in plasmid maintainence. Responsible for the post- segregational killing (PSK) of plasmid-free cells, also referred to as a plasmid addiction system. Half-life of over 2 hours. Cell killing by CcdB is accompanied by filamentation, defects in chromosome and plasmid segregation, defects in cell division, formation of anucleate cells, decreased DNA synthesis and plasmid loss. Interferes with the activity of DN
   1035..1053    +  CDS            9xHis (fragment): 9xHis affinity tag
   1072..1121    +  CDS            SET1 (fragment): solubility-enhancement tag derived from T7 phage gene 10B
   1129..1176    +  terminator     T7 terminator: transcription terminator for bacteriophage T7 RNA polymerase
   1213..1641    +  rep_origin     f1 ori (sequence partly withheld): f1 bacteriophage origin of replication; arrow indicates direction of (+) strand synthesis
   1694..1751    +  promoter       AmpR promoter (fragment): bla
   1760..2575    -  CDS            KanR: aminoglycoside phosphotransferase; aph(3')-Ia; confers resistance to kanamycin in bacteria or G418 (Geneticin®) in eukaryotes
   2697..3285    +  rep_origin     ori: high-copy-number ColE1/pMB1/pBR322/pUC origin of replication
   3471..3610    -  misc_feature   bom: basis of mobility region from pBR322
   3712..3903    -  CDS            rop: Rop protein, which maintains plasmids at low copy number; rop
   3920..4300    +  CDS            YPB1_ECOLX: Protein predicted: Swiss-Prot protein existence level 4. From Escherichia coli.
   4372..4663    -  CDS            TcR (fragment): tetracycline efflux protein; tet; confers resistance to tetracycline
   4678..4699    -  protein_bind   CAP binding site: CAP binding activates transcription in the presence of cAMP. E. coli catabolite activator protein
   4712..5794    -  CDS            lacI: lac repressor; lacI; The lac repressor binds to the lac operator to inhibit transcription in E. coli. This inhibition can be relieved by adding lactose or isopropyl-β-D-thiogalactopyranoside (IPTG).
   5795..5872    -  promoter       lacI promoter: lacI
   5880..260     -  CDS            TcR (fragment) (across the origin): tetracycline efflux protein; tet; confers resistance to tetracycline
>Addgene plasmid #247411 | cwby0061 | addgene full sequence | sequence record 492936 | Addgene NGS Result
ACTCCTGCATTAGGAAGCAGCCCAGTAGTAGGTTGAGGCCGTTGAGCACCGCCGCCGCAAGGAATGGTGC
ATGCAAGGAGATGGCGCCCAACAGTCCCCCGGCCACGGGGCCTGCCACCATACCCACGCCGAAACAAGCG
CTCATGAGCCCGAAGTGGCGAGCCCGATCTTCCCCATCGGTGATGTCGGCGATATAGGCGCCAGCAACCG
CACCTGTGGCGCCGGTGATGCCGGCCACGATGCGTCCGGCGTAGAGGATCGAGATCGATCTCGATCCCGC
GAAATTAATACGACTCACTATAGGGGAATTGTGAGCGGATAACAATTCCCCTCTAGAAATAATTTTGTTT
AACTTTAAGAAGGAGATATACATATGAGCGAAGAACTGCTGGAAGAACTGCGCGAACTGCTGGAACGCCT
GCAGGAACTGCTGGAACTGATTGAACAGGGCAAAATTACCCCGGAACAGCTGCGCGAAGCGATTGCGCTG
CTGATTGAAGTGCTGCAGATTCTGTATGAAGCGCTGCGCGAACTGGCGGAACAACTGCAGCGTCTGCGTG
AAGAACTGGGCGGATCAGGAGGAGACCGGTAATAAAAAGCGTATTACAGTGACAGTTGACAGCGACAGCT
ATCAGTTGCTCAAGGCATATATGATGTCAATATCTCCGGTCTGGTATGCACAACCAAGAATGAAGCCCAT
GCAGTTTAAGGTTTACACCTATAAAAGAGAGAGCCGTTATCGTCTGTTTGTGGATGTACAGAGTGATATT
ATTGACACGCCCGGGCGACGGATGGTGATCCCCCTGGCCAGTGCACGTCTGCTGTCAGATAAAGTCTCCC
GTGAACTTTACCCGGTGGTGCATATCGGGGATGAAAGCTGGCGCATGATGACCACCGATATGGCCAGTGT
GCCGGTTTCCGTTATCGGGGAAGAAGTGGCTGATCTCAGCCACCGCGAAAATGACATCAAAAACGCCATT
AACCTGATGTTCTGGGGAATATGAACGGTCTCGTTCCCATCATTGGGGCAGCACCCACCACCACCACCAC
CACTAATGATAATGAGATCCGGCTGCTAACAAAGCCCGAAAGGAAGCTGAGTTGGCTGCTGCCACCGCTG
AGCAATAACTAGCATAACCCCTTGGGGCCTCTAAACGGGTCTTGAGGGGTTTTTTGCTGAAAGGAGGAAC
TATATCCGGATTGGCGAATGGG
[124 nt withheld, positions 1213-1336]
C
[91 nt withheld, positions 1338-1428]
A
[49 nt withheld, positions 1430-1478]
CCTTTGACGTTGGAGTCCACGTTCTTT
[37 nt withheld, positions 1506-1542]
ACCCTATCTCGGTCTATTCTTTTGATTTATAAGGGATTTTGCCGATTTCGGCCTATTGGTTAAAAAATGA
GCTGATTTAACAAAAATTTAACGCGAATTTTAACAAAATATTAACGCTTACAATTTAGGTGGCACTTTTC
GGGGAAATGTGCGCGGAACCCCTATTTGTTTATTTTTCTAAATACATTCAAATATGTATCCGCTCATGAA
TTAATTCTTAGAAAAACTCATCGAGCATCAAATGAAACTGCAATTTATTCATATCAGGATTATCAATACC
ATATTTTTGAAAAAGCCGTTTCTGTAATGAAGGAGAAAACTCACCGAGGCAGTTCCATAGGATGGCAAGA
TCCTGGTATCGGTCTGCGATTCCGACTCGTCCAACATCAATACAACCTATTAATTTCCCCTCGTCAAAAA
TAAGGTTATCAAGTGAGAAATCACCATGAGTGACGACTGAATCCGGTGAGAATGGCAAAAGTTTATGCAT
TTCTTTCCAGACTTGTTCAACAGGCCAGCCATTACGCTCGTCATCAAAATCACTCGCATCAACCAAACCG
TTATTCATTCGTGATTGCGCCTGAGCGAGACGAAATACGCGATCGCTGTTAAAAGGACAATTACAAACAG
GAATCGAATGCAACCGGCGCAGGAACACTGCCAGCGCATCAACAATATTTTCACCTGAATCAGGATATTC
TTCTAATACCTGGAATGCTGTTTTCCCGGGGATCGCAGTGGTGAGTAACCATGCATCATCAGGAGTACGG
ATAAAATGCTTGATGGTCGGAAGAGGCATAAATTCCGTCAGCCAGTTTAGTCTGACCATCTCATCTGTAA
CATCATTGGCAACGCTACCTTTGCCATGTTTCAGAAACAACTCTGGCGCATCGGGCTTCCCATACAATCG
ATAGATTGTCGCACCTGATTGCCCGACATTATCGCGAGCCCATTTATACCCATATAAATCAGCATCCATG
TTGGAATTTAATCGCGGCCTAGAGCAAGACGTTTCCCGTTGAATATGGCTCATAACACCCCTTGTATTAC
TGTTTATGTAAGCAGACAGTTTTATTGTTCATGACCAAAATCCCTTAACGTGAGTTTTCGTTCCACTGAG
CGTCAGACCCCGTAGAAAAGATCAAAGGATCTTCTTGAGATCCTTTTTTTCTGCGCGTAATCTGCTGCTT
GCAAACAAAAAAACCACCGCTACCAGCGGTGGTTTGTTTGCCGGATCAAGAGCTACCAACTCTTTTTCCG
AAGGTAACTGGCTTCAGCAGAGCGCAGATACCAAATACTGTCCTTCTAGTGTAGCCGTAGTTAGGCCACC
ACTTCAAGAACTCTGTAGCACCGCCTACATACCTCGCTCTGCTAATCCTGTTACCAGTGGCTGCTGCCAG
TGGCGATAAGTCGTGTCTTACCGGGTTGGACTCAAGACGATAGTTACCGGATAAGGCGCAGCGGTCGGGC
TGAACGGGGGGTTCGTGCACACAGCCCAGCTTGGAGCGAACGACCTACACCGAACTGAGATACCTACAGC
GTGAGCTATGAGAAAGCGCCACGCTTCCCGAAGGGAGAAAGGCGGACAGGTATCCGGTAAGCGGCAGGGT
CGGAACAGGAGAGCGCACGAGGGAGCTTCCAGGGGGAAACGCCTGGTATCTTTATAGTCCTGTCGGGTTT
CGCCACCTCTGACTTGAGCGTCGATTTTTGTGATGCTCGTCAGGGGGGCGGAGCCTATGGAAAAACGCCA
GCAACGCGGCCTTTTTACGGTTCCTGGCCTTTTGCTGGCCTTTTGCTCACATGTTCTTTCCTGCGTTATC
CCCTGATTCTGTGGATAACCGTATTACCGCCTTTGAGTGAGCTGATACCGCTCGCCGCAGCCGAACGACC
GAGCGCAGCGAGTCAGTGAGCGAGGAAGCGGAAGAGCGCCTGATGCGGTATTTTCTCCTTACGCATCTGT
GCGGTATTTCACACCGCAATGGTGCACTCTCAGTACAATCTGCTCTGATGCCGCATAGTTAAGCCAGTAT
ACACTCCGCTATCGCTACGTGACTGGGTCATGGCTGCGCCCCGACACCCGCCAACACCCGCTGACGCGCC
CTGACGGGCTTGTCTGCTCCCGGCATCCGCTTACAGACAAGCTGTGACCGTCTCCGGGAGCTGCATGTGT
CAGAGGTTTTCACCGTCATCACCGAAACGCGCGAGGCAGCTGCGGTAAAGCTCATCAGCGTGGTCGTGAA
GCGATTCACAGATGTCTGCCTGTTCATCCGCGTCCAGCTCGTTGAGTTTCTCCAGAAGCGTTAATGTCTG
GCTTCTGATAAAGCGGGCCATGTTAAGGGCGGTTTTTTCCTGTTTGGTCACTGATGCCTCCGTGTAAGGG
GGATTTCTGTTCATGGGGGTAATGATACCGATGAAACGAGAGAGGATGCTCACGATACGGGTTACTGATG
ATGAACATGCCCGGTTACTGGAACGTTGTGAGGGTAAACAACTGGCGGTATGGATGCGGCGGGACCAGAG
AAAAATCACTCAGGGTCAATGCCAGCGCTTCGTTAATACAGATGTAGGTGTTCCACAGGGTAGCCAGCAG
CATCCTGCGATGCAGATCCGGAACATAATGGTGCAGGGCGCTGACTTCCGCGTTTCCAGACTTTACGAAA
CACGGAAACCGAAGACCATTCATGTTGTTGCTCAGGTCGCAGACGTTTTGCAGCAGCAGTCGCTTCACGT
TCGCTCGCGTATCGGTGATTCATTCTGCTAACCAGTAAGGCAACCCCGCCAGCCTAGCCGGGTCCTCAAC
GACAGGAGCACGATCATGCGCACCCGTGGGGCCGCCATGCCGGCGATAATGGCCTGCTTCTCGCCGAAAC
GTTTGGTGGCGGGACCAGTGACGAAGGCTTGAGCGAGGGCGTGCAAGATTCCGAATACCGCAAGCGACAG
GCCGATCATCGTCGCGCTCCAGCGAAAGCGGTCCTCGCCGAAAATGACCCAGAGCGCTGCCGGCACCTGT
CCTACGAGTTGCATGATAAAGAAGACAGTCATAAGTGCGGCGACGATAGTCATGCCCCGCGCCCACCGGA
AGGAGCTGACTGGGTTGAAGGCTCTCAAGGGCATCGGTCGAGATCCCGGTGCCTAATGAGTGAGCTAACT
TACATTAATTGCGTTGCGCTCACTGCCCGCTTTCCAGTCGGGAAACCTGTCGTGCCAGCTGCATTAATGA
ATCGGCCAACGCGCGGGGAGAGGCGGTTTGCGTATTGGGCGCCAGGGTGGTTTTTCTTTTCACCAGTGAG
ACGGGCAACAGCTGATTGCCCTTCACCGCCTGGCCCTGAGAGAGTTGCAGCAAGCGGTCCACGCTGGTTT
GCCCCAGCAGGCGAAAATCCTGTTTGATGGTGGTTAACGGCGGGATATAACATGAGCTGTCTTCGGTATC
GTCGTATCCCACTACCGAGATGTCCGCACCAACGCGCAGCCCGGACTCGGTAATGGCGCGCATTGCGCCC
AGCGCCATCTGATCGTTGGCAACCAGCATCGCAGTGGGAACGATGCCCTCATTCAGCATTTGCATGGTTT
GTTGAAAACCGGACATGGCACTCCAGTCGCCTTCCCGTTCCGCTATCGGCTGAATTTGATTGCGAGTGAG
ATATTTATGCCAGCCAGCCAGACGCAGACGCGCCGAGACAGAACTTAATGGGCCCGCTAACAGCGCGATT
TGCTGGTGACCCAATGCGACCAGATGCTCCACGCCCAGTCGCGTACCGTCTTCATGGGAGAAAATAATAC
TGTTGATGGGTGTCTGGTCAGAGACATCAAGAAATAACGCCGGAACATTAGTGCAGGCAGCTTCCACAGC
AATGGCATCCTGGTCATCCAGCGGATAGTTAATGATCAGCCCACTGACGCGTTGCGCGAGAAGATTGTGC
ACCGCCGCTTTACAGGCTTCGACGCCGCTTCGTTCTACCATCGACACCACCACGCTGGCACCCAGTTGAT
CGGCGCGAGATTTAATCGCCGCGACAATTTGCGACGGCGCGTGCAGGGCCAGACTGGAGGTGGCAACGCC
AATCAGCAACGACTGTTTGCCCGCCAGTTGTTGTGCCACGCGGTTGGGAATGTAATTCAGCTCCGCCATC
GCCGCTTCCACTTTTTCCCGCGTTTTCGCAGAAACGTGGCTGGCCTGGTTCACCACGCGGGAAACGGTCT
GATAAGAGACACCGGCATACTCTGCGACATCGTATAACGTTACTGGTTTCACATTCACCACCCTGAATTG
ACTCTCTTCCGGGCGCTATCATGCCATACCGCGAAAGGTTTTGCGCCATTCGATGGTGTCCGGGATCTCG
ACGCTCTCCCTTATGCG
